Addgene plasmid #158095: ND4 right TALE–G1333 DddAtox C
Purpose: expresses the right-side ND4 TALE–DddAtox half in mammalian cells
Depositing lab: David Liu. Depositing organization: Broad Institute. Publication: A bacterial cytidine deaminase toxin enables CRISPR-free mitochondrial base editing. Mok BY, de Moraes MH, Zeng J, Bosch DE, Kotrys AV, Raguram A, Hsu F, Radey MC, Peterson SB, Mootha VK, Mougous JD, Liu DR. Nature. 2020 Jul 8. pii: 10.1038/s41586-020-2477-4. doi: 10.1038/s41586-020-2477-4. PubMed 32641830.
Backbone
  Vector backbone: pCMV
  Vector type: Mammalian Expression
Growth in bacteria
  Bacterial resistance: Ampicillin, 100 μg/mL
  Growth temperature: 37°C
  Growth strain: DH5alpha
  Copy number: High Copy
Gene/Insert
  Gene/Insert name: COX8A MTS–3xFLAG–ND4 right TALE–G1333 DddA tox-C–1xUGI
  Mutation: WT
  Cloning method: Gibson Cloning
  Sequencing primers: 5′ Unknown
Terms and licenses: Academic/Nonprofit Terms; Industry Terms: Not Available to Industry
How to cite: ND4 right TALE–G1333 DddAtox C was a gift from David Liu (Addgene plasmid # 158095 ; http://n2t.net/addgene:158095 ; RRID:Addgene_158095)
