[The description below was written by a language model from this plasmid's Addgene catalogue record and pLannotate feature annotations shown in this document.]
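Description:
ND4 right TALE–G1333 DddAtox C is a mammalian expression plasmid on a pCMV backbone (about 7.8 kb) that encodes one half of a split, CRISPR-free mitochondrial base editor directed at the mitochondrial ND4 gene. It is propagated in E. coli through a high-copy ColE1/pUC-type origin with ampicillin selection (AmpR under its own bla promoter). It also carries an f1 origin. The feature table additionally shows an SV40 promoter/EM7 promoter unit driving a blasticidin S deaminase gene, followed by bleomycin-resistance fragments and an SV40 poly(A) signal. This suggests blasticidin selection is possible in mammalian cells, although the catalogue entry does not list a mammalian marker.

The payload is a single fusion open reading frame transcribed from the CMV enhancer/promoter, with a T7 promoter just upstream of the coding region. It starts with the COX8A mitochondrial targeting sequence, which directs import into the mitochondrial matrix, followed by a 3xFLAG epitope for detection. Next comes the right-side ND4-binding TALE array. The annotation software recognises only its AvrBs3-derived N- and C-terminal flanks, so the central repeat region is unannotated. The TALE is fused to the C-terminal fragment of the DddA double-stranded DNA cytidine deaminase toxin domain, split at G1333, and to one copy of the uracil glycosylase inhibitor UGI, which prevents excision of the uracil product.

The DddAtox half is inactive on its own. The plasmid is meant to be co-expressed with a matching left-side TALE carrying the complementary N-terminal half, so that adjacent binding on mitochondrial DNA reassembles the deaminase and produces C•G-to-T•A conversion at the ND4 target site.
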