Features (pLannotate 1.2.2; 26 found; start..end, strand, type, name):
    127..506     +  enhancer       CMV enhancer: human cytomegalovirus immediate early enhancer
    507..710     +  promoter       CMV promoter: human cytomegalovirus (CMV) immediate early promoter
    706..739     +  LTR            5' LTR (truncated) (fragment): truncated 5' long terminal repeat (LTR) from HIV-1
    755..773     +  promoter       T7 promoter: promoter for bacteriophage T7 RNA polymerase
    802..885     +  CDS            COX8A (fragment): COX8A_HUMAN - Also known as COX8, COX8L. Experimental evidence at protein level: Swiss-Prot protein existence level 1. Component of the cytochrome c oxidase, the last enzyme in the mitochondrial electron transport chain which drives oxidative phosphorylation. The respiratory chain contains 3 multisubunit complexes succinate dehydrogenase (complex II, CII), ubiquinol- cytochrome c oxidoreductase (cytochrome b-c1 complex, complex III, CIII) and cytochrome c oxidase (complex IV, CIV), that cooperate to transfer electrons derived from NADH and succinate to molecular oxygen, creating an electrochem
    886..951     +  CDS            3xFLAG: three tandem FLAG® epitope tags, followed by an enterokinase cleavage site
    964..1470    +  CDS            avrBs3 (fragment): AVRB3_XANEU - Experimental evidence at protein level: Swiss-Prot protein existence level 1. Avirulence protein. Acts as a transcription factor in C.annuum plants. In susceptible plants lacking the Bs3 resistance gene induces expression of a number of genes, including genes homologous to a family of auxin-induced genes, alpha-expansin genes, pectate lyase, anthocyanidin glucoside rhamnosyl transferase and at least one transcription factor, UPA20. Their expression leads to plant hypertrophy in mesophyll cells, probably mainly mediated by UPA20 (PubMed:17962565). In resistant plants induces the h
   3061..3192    +  CDS            avrBs3 (fragment): AVRB3_XANEU - Experimental evidence at protein level: Swiss-Prot protein existence level 1. Avirulence protein. Acts as a transcription factor in C.annuum plants. In susceptible plants lacking the Bs3 resistance gene induces expression of a number of genes, including genes homologous to a family of auxin-induced genes, alpha-expansin genes, pectate lyase, anthocyanidin glucoside rhamnosyl transferase and at least one transcription factor, UPA20. Their expression leads to plant hypertrophy in mesophyll cells, probably mainly mediated by UPA20 (PubMed:17962565). In resistant plants induces the h
   3184..3471    +  CDS            dddA (fragment): DDDA_BURC1 - Experimental evidence at protein level: Swiss-Prot protein existence level 1. Toxic component of a toxin-immunity protein module, which functions as a cellular contact-dependent growth inhibition (CDI) system. CDI modules allow bacteria to communicate with and inhibit the growth of closely related neighboring bacteria in a contact-dependent fashion. Bacteria that have this module inhibit or kill bacteria without it, giving them a growth advantage. Probably specifically inhibited by cognate immunity protein DddI (Probable). The C-terminal 163 residue fragment has double-stranded DN
   3484..3732    +  CDS            UGI: UNGI_BPPB2 - Experimental evidence at protein level: Swiss-Prot protein existence level 1. This protein binds specifically and reversibly to the host uracil-DNA glycosylase, preventing removal of uracil residues from PBS2 DNA by the host uracil-excision repair system. From Bacillus phage PBS2 (Bacteriophage PBS2).
   3890..3911    +  promoter       SV40 promoter (fragment): SV40 enhancer and early promoter
   3932..4360    +  rep_origin     f1 ori (sequence partly withheld): f1 bacteriophage origin of replication; arrow indicates direction of (+) strand synthesis
   4374..4703    +  promoter       SV40 promoter: SV40 enhancer and early promoter
   4751..4798    +  promoter       EM7 promoter: synthetic bacterial promoter&nbsp
   4817..5215    +  CDS            BSD: blasticidin S deaminase; Aspergillus terreus BSD; confers resistance to blasticidin
   5216..5243    +  CDS            BleoR (fragment): antibiotic-binding protein; Sh ble from Streptoalloteichus hindustanus; confers resistance to bleomycin, phleomycin, and Zeocin™
   5253..5378    +  CDS            ble (fragment): BLE_KLEPN - Experimental evidence at protein level: Swiss-Prot protein existence level 1. Binding protein with a strong affinity to the bleomycin family of antibiotics. Binds to CL990; an antimitotic-antibiotic compound. From Klebsiella pneumoniae.
   5373..5494    +  polyA_signal   SV40 poly(A) signal: SV40 polyadenylation signal
   5567..5583    -  protein_bind   lac operator: The lac repressor binds to the lac operator to inhibit transcription in E. coli. This inhibition can be relieved by adding lactose or isopropyl-β-D-thiogalactopyranoside (IPTG). lac repressor encoded by lacI
   5591..5621    -  promoter       lac promoter: promoter for the E. coli lac operon
   5636..5657    -  protein_bind   CAP binding site: CAP binding activates transcription in the presence of cAMP. E. coli catabolite activator protein
   5670..5762    -  CDS            lacI (fragment): lac repressor; lacI; The lac repressor binds to the lac operator to inhibit transcription in E. coli. This inhibition can be relieved by adding lactose or isopropyl-β-D-thiogalactopyranoside (IPTG).
   5945..6533    -  rep_origin     ori: high-copy-number ColE1/pMB1/pBR322/pUC origin of replication
   6704..7564    -  CDS            AmpR: β-lactamase; bla; confers resistance to ampicillin, carbenicillin, and related antibiotics
   7565..7669    -  promoter       AmpR promoter: bla
   7728..7780    -  misc_feature   bom (fragment): basis of mobility region from pBR322
>Addgene plasmid #158095 | ND4 right TALE–G1333 DddAtox C | addgene full sequence | sequence record 308712 | Addgene NGS Result
CTGAGTAGTGCGCGAGCAAAATTTAAGCTACAACAAGGCAAGGCTTGACCGACAATTGCATGAAGAATCT
GCTTAGGGTTAGGCGTTTTGCGCTGCTTCGCGATGTACGGGCCAGATATACGCGTTGACATTGATTATTG
ACTAGTTATTAATAGTAATCAATTACGGGGTCATTAGTTCATAGCCCATATATGGAGTTCCGCGTTACAT
AACTTACGGTAAATGGCCCGCCTGGCTGACCGCCCAACGACCCCCGCCCATTGACGTCAATAATGACGTA
TGTTCCCATAGTAACGCCAATAGGGACTTTCCATTGACGTCAATGGGTGGAGTATTTACGGTAAACTGCC
CACTTGGCAGTACATCAAGTGTATCATATGCCAAGTACGCCCCCTATTGACGTCAATGACGGTAAATGGC
CCGCCTGGCATTATGCCCAGTACATGACCTTATGGGACTTTCCTACTTGGCAGTACATCTACGTATTAGT
CATCGCTATTACCATGGTGATGCGGTTTTGGCAGTACATCAATGGGCGTGGATAGCGGTTTGACTCACGG
GGATTTCCAAGTCTCCACCCCATTGACGTCAATGGGAGTTTGTTTTGGCACCAAAATCAACGGGACTTTC
CAAAATGTCGTAACAACTCCGCCCCATTGACGCAAATGGGCGGTAGGCGTGTACGGTGGGAGGTCTATAT
AAGCAGAGCTCTCTGGCTAACTAGAGAACCCACTGCTTACTGGCTTATCGAAATTAATACGACTCACTAT
AGGGAGACCCAAGCTGGCTAGCACCATGGCCTCCGTTCTGACCCCGCTGCTGCTGCGTGGCCTGACCGGC
TCCGCTCGTCGTCTGCCAGTTCCGCGTGCGAAAATCCATTCCCTGGACTACAAAGACCATGACGGTGATT
ATAAAGATCATGACATCGATTACAAGGATGACGATGACAAGATGGACATCGCGGATCTGCGTACCCTGGG
TTACAGCCAGCAGCAGCAGGAGAAGATCAAGCCAAAGGTGCGCAGCACCGTGGCCCAGCACCATGAAGCT
CTGGTGGGTCACGGCTTCACCCACGCGCACATCGTGGCTCTGAGCCAGCACCCAGCCGCGCTGGGTACCG
TGGCCGTGAAATATCAGGACATGATTGCTGCCCTGCCAGAGGCTACCCATGAAGCGATTGTGGGTGTGGG
CAAGCAGTGGAGCGGTGCTCGTGCGCTGGAGGCCCTGCTGACCGTGGCCGGTGAACTGCGTGGCCCGCCG
CTGCAGCTGGATACCGGCCAGCTGCTGAAAATCGCGAAACGTGGCGGTGTGACCGCTGTGGAAGCTGTGC
ATGCCTGGCGTAATGCTCTGACCGGTGCCCCGCTGAACCTGACCCCGGAACAAGTGGTTGCGATTGCGTC
CCATGATGGTGGTAAACAAGCCCTGGAGACCGTTCAAGCTCTGCTGCCAGTGCTGTGCCAGGCTCATGGT
CTGACCCCGCAGCAGGTGGTGGCTATTGCCAGCCATGATGGCGGCAAGCAGGCTCTGGAGACCGTGCAGC
GTCTGCTGCCGGTGCTGTGCCAAGCCCATGGCCTGACCCCGCAGCAAGTTGTGGCTATTGCCAGCAACGG
CGGTGGCAAACAGGCGCTGGAAACCGTGCAGCGCCTGTTACCGGTGCTGTGCCAAGCGCATGGTCTGACC
CCGGAGCAGGTGGTGGCCATCGCTAGCAACAACGGTGGCAAGCAGGCCCTGGAAACCGTGCAGGCGCTGT
TGCCGGTGCTGTGCCAGGCCCATGGCTTAACCCCGGAACAAGTGGTGGCCATTGCGAGCAATGGTGGCGG
TAAACAGGCTCTGGAAACCGTGCAGGCCCTGCTTCCGGTGCTGTGCCAGGCCCATGGGCTGACCCCGGAA
CAAGTTGTGGCTATCGCCAGCAACATCGGCGGCAAGCAGGCGCTGGAGACCGTTCAGGCTCTGTTACCGG
TGCTGTGCCAGGCGCATGGCCTGACCCCGGAACAGGTGGTGGCGATCGCTAGCAACATTGGCGGTAAACA
GGCCCTGGAGACCGTTCAGCGCCTGCTCCCGGTGCTGTGCCAGGCCCATGGTCTGACCCCGGAACAGGTT
GTTGCTATTGCCAGCAACAACGGCGGCAAGCAGGCCCTGGAGACCGTGCAGGCGCTGCTACCGGTGCTGT
GCCAGGCCCATGGACTGACCCCGGAGCAGGTTGTGGCCATCGCGTCCAATGGCGGTGGCAAACAGGCTCT
GGAGACCGTTCAGCGTCTGTTACCGGTGCTGTGCCAGGCACATGGCCTGACCCCGGAGCAAGTTGTTGCC
ATCGCTAGCAACATTGGTGGCAAGCAGGCGCTGGAAACCGTTCAGCGCCTGCTACCGGTGCTGTGCCAGG
CTCATGGCTTAACCCCGGAGCAGGTTGTCGCCATTGCCAGCAACAATGGTGGCAAACAGGCTCTGGAAAC
TGTGCAGGCCCTGCTACCGGTGCTGTGCCAGGCCCATGGGTTAACCCCGGAACAGGTTGTGGCCATTGCC
TCCAATAACGGTGGCAAGCAGGCGCTGGAAACGGTGCAGGCTCTGCTTCCGGTGCTGTGCCAGGCTCATG
GGCTGACCCCGGAGCAAGTGGTTGCTATTGCGTCCAACATTGGTGGCAAACAGGCCCTGGAAACCGTTCA
GGCGCTGCTCCCGGTGCTGTGCCAGGCCCATGGGCTAACCCCGGAACAGGTGGTTGCCATTGCCTCCAAC
AATGGTGGCAAGCAGGCCCTGGAAACGGTTCAGCGTCTGCTTCCGGTGCTGTGCCAGGCCCATGGGCTTA
CCCCGCAGCAAGTTGTTGCTATCGCCAGCAATATTGGTGGCAAACAGGCTCTGGAAACGGTGCAGCGCCT
GCTACCGGTGCTGTGCCAGGCTCATGGTTTAACCCCGCAGCAGGTGGTTGCGATTGCCTCCAACAACGGT
GGCAAGCAGGCGCTGGAAACTGTTCAGCGTCTGCTCCCGGTGCTGTGCCAGGCTCACGGCCTGACCCCGC
AGCAAGTGGTGGCTATCGCCTCCAACGGTGGTGGTCGCCCGGCTCTGGAAAGCATTGTGGCGCAGCTGAG
CCGTCCAGACCCGGCCCTGGCGGCTCTGACCAATGATCACCTGGTGGCCCTGGCCTGCCTGGGTGGCCGT
CCGGCTCTGGATGCCGTGAAGAAAGGTCTGGGCGGATCCCCAACCCCGTACCCAAACTATGCCAATGCCG
GTCATGTGGAGGGTCAGAGCGCCCTGTTCATGCGTGATAACGGCATCAGCGAGGGTCTGGTGTTCCACAA
CAACCCGGAAGGCACCTGCGGTTTTTGCGTGAACATGACCGAGACCCTGCTGCCGGAAAACGCGAAAATG
ACCGTGGTGCCGCCGGAAGGTGCCATTCCAGTGAAGCGCGGCGCTACCGGTGAAACCAAAGTGTTTACCG
GTAACAGCAACAGCCCGAAGAGCCCGACCAAAGGCGGTTGCTCTGGCGGCTCAACTAATCTGAGCGACAT
CATTGAGAAGGAGACTGGGAAACAGCTGGTCATTCAGGAGTCCATCCTGATGCTGCCTGAGGAGGTGGAG
GAAGTGATCGGCAACAAGCCAGAGTCTGACATCCTGGTGCACACCGCCTACGACGAGTCCACAGATGAGA
ATGTGATGCTGCTGACCTCTGACGCCCCCGAGTATAAGCCTTGGGCCCTGGTCATCCAGGATTCTAACGG
CGAGAATAAGATCAAGATGCTGTGATAAGGGGTCTTTGTCCTCTGTACTGTCTCTCTCCTTGCCCCTAAC
CCAAAAAGCTTCATTTTTCTGTGTAGGCTGCACAAGAGCCTTGATTGAAGATATATTCTTTCTGAACAGT
ATTTAAGGTTTCCAATAAAATGTACACCCCTCAGAACTTCTGAGGCGGAAAGAACCAGCTGGGGCTCTAG
GGGGTATCCCC
[124 nt withheld, positions 3932-4055]
C
[91 nt withheld, positions 4057-4147]
A
[49 nt withheld, positions 4149-4197]
CCTTTGACGTTGGAGTCCACGTTCTTT
[37 nt withheld, positions 4225-4261]
ACCCTATCTCGGTCTATTCTTTTGATTTATAAGGGATTTTGCCGATTTCGGCCTATTGGTTAAAAAATGA
GCTGATTTAACAAAAATTTAACGCGAATTAATTCTGTGGAATGTGTGTCAGTTAGGGTGTGGAAAGTCCC
CAGGCTCCCCAGCAGGCAGAAGTATGCAAAGCATGCATCTCAATTAGTCAGCAACCAGGTGTGGAAAGTC
CCCAGGCTCCCCAGCAGGCAGAAGTATGCAAAGCATGCATCTCAATTAGTCAGCAACCATAGTCCCGCCC
CTAACTCCGCCCATCCCGCCCCTAACTCCGCCCAGTTCCGCCCATTCTCCGCCCCATGGCTGACTAATTT
TTTTTATTTATGCAGAGGCCGAGGCCGCCTCTGCCTCTGAGCTATTCCAGAAGTAGTGAGGAGGCTTTTT
TGGAGGCCTAGGCTTTTGCAAAAAGCTCCCGGGAGCTTGTATATCCATTTTCGGATCTGATCAGCACGTG
TTGACAATTAATCATCGGCATAGTATATCGGCATAGTATAATACGACAAGGTGAGGAACTAAACCATGGC
CAAGCCTTTGTCTCAAGAAGAATCCACCCTCATTGAAAGAGCAACGGCTACAATCAACAGCATCCCCATC
TCTGAAGACTACAGCGTCGCCAGCGCAGCTCTCTCTAGCGACGGCCGCATCTTCACTGGTGTCAATGTAT
ATCATTTTACTGGGGGACCTTGTGCAGAACTCGTGGTGCTGGGCACTGCTGCTGCTGCGGCAGCTGGCAA
CCTGACTTGTATCGTCGCGATCGGAAATGAGAACAGGGGCATCTTGAGCCCCTGCGGACGGTGCCGACAG
GTGCTTCTCGATCTGCATCCTGGGATCAAAGCCATAGTGAAGGACAGTGATGGACAGCCGACGGCAGTTG
GGATTCGTGAATTGCTGCCCTCTGGTTATGTGTGGGAGGGCTAAGCACTTCGTGGCCGAGGAGCAGGACT
GACACGTGCTACGAGATTTCGATTCCACCGCCGCCTTCTATGAAAGGTTGGGCTTCGGAATCGTTTTCCG
GGACGCCGGCTGGATGATCCTCCAGCGCGGGGATCTCATGCTGGAGTTCTTCGCCCACCCCAACTTGTTT
ATTGCAGCTTATAATGGTTACAAATAAAGCAATAGCATCACAAATTTCACAAATAAAGCATTTTTTTCAC
TGCATTCTAGTTGTGGTTTGTCCAAACTCATCAATGTATCTTATCATGTCTGTATACCGTCGACCTCTAG
CTAGAGCTTGGCGTAATCATGGTCATAGCTGTTTCCTGTGTGAAATTGTTATCCGCTCACAATTCCACAC
AACATACGAGCCGGAAGCATAAAGTGTAAAGCCTGGGGTGCCTAATGAGTGAGCTAACTCACATTAATTG
CGTTGCGCTCACTGCCCGCTTTCCAGTCGGGAAACCTGTCGTGCCAGCTGCATTAATGAATCGGCCAACG
CGCGGGGAGAGGCGGTTTGCGTATTGGGCGCTCTTCCGCTTCCTCGCTCACTGACTCGCTGCGCTCGGTC
GTTCGGCTGCGGCGAGCGGTATCAGCTCACTCAAAGGCGGTAATACGGTTATCCACAGAATCAGGGGATA
ACGCAGGAAAGAACATGTGAGCAAAAGGCCAGCAAAAGGCCAGGAACCGTAAAAAGGCCGCGTTGCTGGC
GTTTTTCCATAGGCTCCGCCCCCCTGACGAGCATCACAAAAATCGACGCTCAAGTCAGAGGTGGCGAAAC
CCGACAGGACTATAAAGATACCAGGCGTTTCCCCCTGGAAGCTCCCTCGTGCGCTCTCCTGTTCCGACCC
TGCCGCTTACCGGATACCTGTCCGCCTTTCTCCCTTCGGGAAGCGTGGCGCTTTCTCATAGCTCACGCTG
TAGGTATCTCAGTTCGGTGTAGGTCGTTCGCTCCAAGCTGGGCTGTGTGCACGAACCCCCCGTTCAGCCC
GACCGCTGCGCCTTATCCGGTAACTATCGTCTTGAGTCCAACCCGGTAAGACACGACTTATCGCCACTGG
CAGCAGCCACTGGTAACAGGATTAGCAGAGCGAGGTATGTAGGCGGTGCTACAGAGTTCTTGAAGTGGTG
GCCTAACTACGGCTACACTAGAAGAACAGTATTTGGTATCTGCGCTCTGCTGAAGCCAGTTACCTTCGGA
AAAAGAGTTGGTAGCTCTTGATCCGGCAAACAAACCACCGCTGGTAGCGGTGGTTTTTTTGTTTGCAAGC
AGCAGATTACGCGCAGAAAAAAAGGATCTCAAGAAGATCCTTTGATCTTTTCTACGGGGTCTGACGCTCA
GTGGAACGAAAACTCACGTTAAGGGATTTTGGTCATGAGATTATCAAAAAGGATCTTCACCTAGATCCTT
TTAAATTAAAAATGAAGTTTTAAATCAATCTAAAGTATATATGAGTAAACTTGGTCTGACAGTTACCAAT
GCTTAATCAGTGAGGCACCTATCTCAGCGATCTGTCTATTTCGTTCATCCATAGTTGCCTGACTCCCCGT
CGTGTAGATAACTACGATACGGGAGGGCTTACCATCTGGCCCCAGTGCTGCAATGATACCGCGAGACCCA
CGCTCACCGGCTCCAGATTTATCAGCAATAAACCAGCCAGCCGGAAGGGCCGAGCGCAGAAGTGGTCCTG
CAACTTTATCCGCCTCCATCCAGTCTATTAATTGTTGCCGGGAAGCTAGAGTAAGTAGTTCGCCAGTTAA
TAGTTTGCGCAACGTTGTTGCCATTGCTACAGGCATCGTGGTGTCACGCTCGTCGTTTGGTATGGCTTCA
TTCAGCTCCGGTTCCCAACGATCAAGGCGAGTTACATGATCCCCCATGTTGTGCAAAAAAGCGGTTAGCT
CCTTCGGTCCTCCGATCGTTGTCAGAAGTAAGTTGGCCGCAGTGTTATCACTCATGGTTATGGCAGCACT
GCATAATTCTCTTACTGTCATGCCATCCGTAAGATGCTTTTCTGTGACTGGTGAGTACTCAACCAAGTCA
TTCTGAGAATAGTGTATGCGGCGACCGAGTTGCTCTTGCCCGGCGTCAATACGGGATAATACCGCGCCAC
ATAGCAGAACTTTAAAAGTGCTCATCATTGGAAAACGTTCTTCGGGGCGAAAACTCTCAAGGATCTTACC
GCTGTTGAGATCCAGTTCGATGTAACCCACTCGTGCACCCAACTGATCTTCAGCATCTTTTACTTTCACC
AGCGTTTCTGGGTGAGCAAAAACAGGAAGGCAAAATGCCGCAAAAAAGGGAATAAGGGCGACACGGAAAT
GTTGAATACTCATACTCTTCCTTTTTCAATATTATTGAAGCATTTATCAGGGTTATTGTCTCATGAGCGG
ATACATATTTGAATGTATTTAGAAAAATAAACAAATAGGGGTTCCGCGCACATTTCCCCGAAAAGTGCCA
CCTGACGTCGACGGATCGGGAGATCTCCCGATCCCCTATGGTGCACTCTCAGTACAATCTGCTCTGATGC
CGCATAGTTAAGCCAGTATCTGCTCCCTGCTTGTGTGTTGGAGGTCG
